>Addgene plasmid #135849 | D35_Ld_292300 | addgene full sequence | sequence record 274556 | Addgene NGS Result
GACATTGATTATTGACTAGTTATTAATAGTAATCAATTACGGGGTCATTAGTTCATAGCCCATATATGGA
GTTCCGCGTTACATAACTTACGGTAAATGGCCCGCCTGGCTGACCGCCCAACGACCCCCGCCCATTGACG
TCAATAATGACGTATGTTCCCATAGTAACGCCAATAGGGACTTTCCATTGACGTCAATGGGTGGAGTATT
TACGGTAAACTGCCCACTTGGCAGTACATCAAGTGTATCATATGCCAAGTCCGCCCCCTATTGACGTCAA
TGACGGTAAATGGCCCGCCTGGCATTATGCCCAGTACATGACCTTACGGGACTTTCCTACTTGGCAGTAC
ATCTACGTATTAGTCATCGCTATTACCATGGTGATGCGGTTTTGGCAGTACACCAATGGGCGTGGATAGC
GGTTTGACTCACGGGGATTTCCAAGTCTCCACCCCATTGACGTCAATGGGAGTTTGTTTTGGCACCAAAA
TCAACGGGACTTTCCAAAATGTCGTAATAACCCCGCCCCGTTGACGCAAATGGGCGGTAGGCGTGTACGG
TGGGAGGTCTATATAAGCAGAGCTCGTTTAGTGAACCGTCAGATCCTCACTCTCTTCCGCATCGCTGTCT
GCGAGGGCCAGCTGTTGGGCTCGCGGTTGAGGACAAACTCTTCGCGGTCTTTCCAGTACTCTTGGATCGG
AAACCCGTCGGCCTCCGAACGGTACTCCGCCACCGAGGGACCTGAGCGAGTCCGCATCGACCGGATCGGA
AAACCTCTCGAGAAAGGCGTCTAACCAGTCACAGTCGCAAGGTAGGCTGAGCACCGTGGCGGGCGGCAGC
GGGTGGCGGTCGGGGTTGTTTCTGGCGGAGGTGCTGCTGATGATGTAATTAAAGTAGGCGGTCTTGAGAC
GGCGGATGGTCGAGGTGAGGTGTGGCAGGCTTGAGATCCAGCTGTTGGGGTGAGTACTCCCTCTCAAAAG
CGGGCATTACTTCTGCGCTAAGATTGTCAGTTTCCAAAAACGAGGAGGATTTGATATTCACCTGGCCCGA
TCTGGCCATACACTTGAGTGACAATGACATCCACTTTGCCTTTCTCTCCACAGGTGTCCACTCCCAGGTC
CAAGTTTGCCACCATGGAGTTTCAGACCCAGGTACTCATGTCCCTGCTGCTCTGCATGTCTGGTGCGGCC
GCCACCCTGGGAGCCGATTCTGCCACCCCCCTGCTGTGCGACAACGACGCCACACTGTACACCACCGGCC
CTGATGGCACCGCCCTGGGCATCCTGCTGTACGAGGGCGTGGTGCCCTGCGCCAGCAACGAGACAATCTT
CATCACAATCGCCAAGGACCCCAGCCCCCCCAACGCCGTGGTGGCTCTGAGCGAGTGGTCCTTCCTGGTG
TCCATCAACAACAGAGCCCCTGCCACCTTCACCCTGTACGCCATGTGCGGCAACACCATCAAGTGCCAGA
GCACCCTGACCTACGCCCTGAGCCAGACCATGGCCAGCAGCAGCTCCAGCGACGTGCTGCCCCTGAGCAG
CCCTAGCTCTAGCAGCGCCGACTCTGTGCTGCCTAACACCACCTACCCCCTGTGCTCCCACGCCTCCAAG
GCCAGATCCTACAGCGTGGGCGAGGTGTACCACGACAACTTCCCCATGGACATCCAGGACGGCAGCTGCG
TGTACACAACCAGCATCACCGGCGAGTCCACCGTGGGCACAGTGGTGGTGGCCACCTCCGGCCTGAGCTA
CACCTTCAGCTCCTCCAAGACAGCCGCCGTGGGCTACAACATTCTGCTGGGCTATATCGTGCGGTGCAAC
GGCATCACAGTGTGCGCCGACACCGTGGATGTGCTGCTGGAAAGCGCCAGCGTGACCACCGCCCCTCCAA
CAAGCACACCCGCCCCTACCCCTGCCCCTCCCGAGACACTGCCTTGGTGCAGCCACCGGACATACGCCAA
CACCTACCGGATCGGCGAAGTGTACTTCGGCGACCTGCTGCTCGACGTGAAGGACACCGAGTGCCGGTAC
ACCGCCACCATCGAGGACCCTAGCGTGGGAACAGCCGTGGTCGCCGAGCCTAGCGACCCCCTGGGCTACG
TGTACAGCACCTCCGACGATACCGTGCCCCAGAACACCTCCATCCCTTACACCATTGCCTGCAATGGCGT
GTCCATTTGCCACGGCCTGGTGGTCATCCACCTGACTTACGACCCTCCCGCCTGCCCCAACAGCGTCGTG
ACCTATCTGCTCGAGCCTGGCGGCTCCGTGACCGGCGCCATCAGCAGCGGAACAGTGTGTAGCAGCGGCG
CCACACCTAGCCCCAGCATCCTGAGCCCCGTGCCCGGATTCTTCCTGGACGCCAGCGGCGACTTCTTCTT
CTACGCCACCGACGACGAGGCCGAGGTCGTGGCCATGGTGCTGATGAAGTGCAACGAAGAGGTGCTGTGC
CAGATCAAAGTGATGTTTCTGGTGGCCTACCCCACCACAGCCCCACCCACCACCTCCACCACAACCACCG
CTGCCCCCATCGTGATGTGCCCCAAGCTGTTCAGATACGAGGTGCCCACCGGGCAGAGCATCAGCGATAC
CATCGACCCCGTGACAACCTCCAGCTGCAACTTCACCACATACCTGCTGGTCAACTCCAGCAGCGACATC
AGAGGATCTCTGCTGCTGAACCTGCTCGGCGAGTTCTACTACAAGGCCCCCAAGAGCCAGGCCGTGGACT
ACGCCGCTGTGGACGTGTACTGCGCCAAGGCCTTCGTGTGCCGGACCCAGCTGGTGTTCGTGGCCTATAC
CCCTCTGCCAACCACCAGCACCACCATGCCTCCACTGCCCCCTTGCGCCAATGTGTACTACTACCAGACC
AGCCCTGGGGTGGCCATCAATGCCTCCCTGAACAACATGCCCGGCCAGGACATGTGCGCCCACGGCCGGT
ACTTTACCCTGAATACCTCCCCACAGGCCGGCAGCGTGAACGTGTCCCTGATCGGAGACTTCGTGTACCT
GCCTCCTAAGTATGAGGGCCAGTTCAGCTTCATGTTCACCATGCACTGCATGAACCAGCAGTACTGCACC
GGCACCGCTTATCTGCTGGTGTCTAACGAGTGGACCCTGAGGCCAGCCCCAACCGACAGCCCTGTGAAGC
CCGACAGCAACGCCTCTATCACCAACGAGCAGATCACCTGTCACGGCACCTGTAACGCCTCCGCCTGGAA
AACCTACCCTAACCGGAAAGTGTGGGACATCACCCCTGGCGCCGGATACGCCAGAAAGGACGGCCGGACC
GTGAATGACATGAAGGTCACATGGCGGAACAAGAGCCTGGTCGTGCTGGTCTACAGCCTGATTGGCAACC
TGGGCGTGCGGTTCCCCACCTTCGAGCCCATCACCACAAGCCAGCGGGCCTACATGGAACCCAAGGACTT
CGCCGGAAGCGTGGCCCCAGGCAGCCCCGGCTTTGAGATGAGCTGCCTGGCCAACCAGGGCAGAACCGGC
ATGGGAGAGGACGTGTGGAAGTGGTTCAGCCTGACCCTGGACAGCGGCACAGGCGGCGTGGGAGCCTACT
ATAATACCGGCCAGAGCTGGTATCAGAAGTTCGGCGGCAAGCACGTGAACTGCGACATCTTCACCGACCC
CTGCAGATACGCCCCACTGCTGACCCCCGCCAACTACACCAACACCAGCCTGGGCCGGTGGACCGTGGAC
GTCGACGACTGTGATGCCACCTGGACCGGCGTGTTCGAGCAGAGCAGCATGGGCAAGATGGTCAAATACG
ACGGCTCCCCCGTGTGGTCTTTCGTGGGCAAGCTCCAGCTCCAGGGCACCCTGTATAGCGAGGCCGTGCA
GGCCAGGTCCTGGCTGGAACCTGGCCAGTTTGACGCCCTGTACAGCTCCCACAACATCCTGATCAACCTG
CACCAGTTTGTGGCCGTGTCCAAGACCGGAATGCAGGACCCTCTGATCAGCGTGGACGCCGAATTCTTCA
CCTACCTGGACGACGAAACCCAGGACCAGGCCTTTGGCATCAACATGCTCGTGTATCCCTTCGTGGACAG
CTACATGACCACCTCTTACGCCCGGGACAGACACGTGAAAGGCTTCAAGTGGATCCTGCAGGACTGGATC
AGCCCAAGCGACGAGCACTGCCCTACCTGTACCGGCAGCAAAATGAAGTGCGTGGCACCTCTGCAGGGCG
TCGACGTGTCCTACACCGGACCTAGCTTCCCCGAGGGCGACTGTGCCGATGGCGAGGGCAGAGTGCACCT
GTTCAAGGGCCCAGCCACAATGCCCAGCGACTGCCCCGACTCCAAGATGCATGTGTTCAACCAGACCGGC
TTCTCCCCCACCCGGAACTGCAATACCGCCTACCAGAACATGACCCTGCGGGGCATCGTGCCTGGCAGCT
CTGGCCTGAACGAGACTCTGAGCCGGGCCTTCCACTACGAGGGAACCGTGCAGCTGGTCCTGCTGATGGA
CGACCACTCCTACAAGCGGCTGGACCTGCATCTGTCTATGTACGTGTCCAGACTGAGCAAGGACAGCCCC
CGGATGAGAGGCGGCCTGTCCACCTGTAGAAGCGGCTCCTACTGGCCCGTGCTGGATCCTCTGGGCAGCT
CCCTGGCCTCCAGCCCCTTTCCTCTGTCCGTGGCTGCCGTGACACCCCTGTGTATCGACGACCTGTCCTC
TAGCTACGGCCCCAACGACTGGGCCCTGTTCGCCGTGAACATGCCTGGCGTGAAGCCAAGCGAAGTGACC
GTGCGGAGCGTGTACGTGCAGCACAACAACTCCCGGATCTACCTGATCTACAAGGATCCCAGAAGCGGAG
CCGCCTCCATTCCCAACTCCGACGCCGACGGCGATTGGTGGCAGTACAAGTACCCCTTTCTGGCCTTCCG
GGACCTGGAAGCCCACGTGAAGAACAATTCCATCACCTACAGCACACTGATGGAAAGCTCCGCCGCTGCC
GCCGACGTGGTGTACGCCTTCACCTTCATCCCAGGCGCTCTGGGAGTGGATACCGACATCGAGGTGGTGG
TCGAAGCCCTGATCCAGCCCAGCGCCGCAGCCGAGAGCACCACAGAGTTCCGGCGGGTGCTGCACATCGA
TCCACTGCTCACACAGCTGAGCAGACAGGGCCCTCCACCTCCCTATAGCAGCTCTGGCGCGCCCGGCAGC
CTGCACCACATCCTGGACGCCCAGAAGATGCTGTGGAACCACAGGGACAGGAACCTGCCTCCTCTGGCCC
CTCTGGGCCCCCACCACCATCACCACCATTGAGTCTAGACACGTGATTAATTAAGGATCCCCCGACCTCG
ACCTCTGGCTAATAAAGGAAATTTATTTTCATTGCAATAGTGTGTTGGAATTTTTTGTGTCTCTCACTCG
GAAGGACATATGGGAGGGCAAATCATTTGGTCGAGATCCCTCGGAGATCTCTAGCTAGAGGATCGATCCC
CGCCCCGGACGAACTAAACCTGACTACGACATCTCTGCCCCTTCTTCGCGGGGCAGTGCATGTAATCCCT
TCAGTTGGTTGGTACAACTTGCCAACTGGGCCCTGTTCCACATGTGACACGGGGGGGGACCAAACACAAA
GGGGTTCTCTGACTGTAGTTGACATCCTTATAAATGGATGTGCACATTTGCCAACACTGAGTGGCTTTCA
TCCTGGAGCAGACTTTGCAGTCTGTGGACTGCAACACAACATTGCCTTTATGTGTAACTCTTGGCTGAAG
CTCTTACACCAATGCTGGGGGACATGTACCTCCCAGGGGCCCAGGAAGACTACGGGAGGCTACACCAACG
TCAATCAGAGGGGCCTGTGTAGCTACCGATAAGCGGACCCTCAAGAGGGCATTAGCAATAGTGTTTATAA
GGCCCCCTTGTTAACCCTAAACGGGTAGCATATGCTTCCCGGGTAGTAGTATATACTATCCAGACTAACC
CTAATTCAATAGCATATGTTACCCAACGGGAAGCATATGCTATCGAATTAGGGTTAGTAAAAGGGTCCTA
AGGAACAGCGATATCTCCCACCCCATGAGCTGTCACGGTTTTATTTACATGGGGTCAGGATTCCACGAGG
GTAGTGAACCATTTTAGTCACAAGGGCAGTGGCTGAAGATCAAGGAGCGGGCAGTGAACTCTCCTGAATC
TTCGCCTGCTTCTTCATTCTCCTTCGTTTAGCTAATAGAATAACTGCTGAGTTGTGAACAGTAAGGTGTA
TGTGAGGTGCTCGAAAACAAGGTTTCAGGTGACGCCCCCAGAATAAAATTTGGACGGGGGGTTCAGTGGT
GGCATTGTGCTATGACACCAATATAACCCTCACAAACCCCTTGGGCAATAAATACTAGTGTAGGAATGAA
ACATTCTGAATATCTTTAACAATAGAAATCCATGGGGTGGGGACAAGCCGTAAAGACTGGATGTCCATCT
CACACGAATTTATGGCTATGGGCAACACATAATCCTAGTGCAATATGATACTGGGGTTATTAAGATGTGT
CCCAGGCAGGGACCAAGACAGGTGAACCATGTTGTTACACTCTATTTGTAACAAGGGGAAAGAGAGTGGA
CGCCGACAGCAGCGGACTCCACTGGTTGTCTCTAACACCCCCGAAAATTAAACGGGGCTCCACGCCAATG
GGGCCCATAAACAAAGACAAGTGGCCACTCTTTTTTTTGAAATTGTGGAGTGGGGGCACGCGTCAGCCCC
CACACGCCGCCCTGCGGTTTTGGACTGTAAAATAAGGGTGTAATAACTTGGCTGATTGTAACCCCGCTAA
CCACTGCGGTCAAACCACTTGCCCACAAAACCACTAATGGCACCCCGGGGAATACCTGCATAAGTAGGTG
GGCGGGCCAAGATAGGGGCGCGATTGCTGCGATCTGGAGGACAAATTACACACACTTGCGCCTGAGCGCC
AAGCACAGGGTTGTTGGTCCTCATATTCACGAGGTCGCTGAGAGCACGGTGGGCTAATGTTGCCATGGGT
AGCATATACTACCCAAATATCTGGATAGCATATGCTATCCTAATCTATATCTGGGTAGCATAGGCTATCC
TAATCTATATCTGGGTAGCATATGCTATCCTAATCTATATCTGGGTAGTATATGCTATCCTAATTTATAT
CTGGGTAGCATAGGCTATCCTAATCTATATCTGGGTAGCATATGCTATCCTAATCTATATCTGGGTAGTA
TATGCTATCCTAATCTGTATCCGGGTAGCATATGCTATCCTAATAGAGATTAGGGTAGTATATGCTATCC
TAATTTATATCTGGGTAGCATATACTACCCAAATATCTGGATAGCATATGCTATCCTAATCTATATCTGG
GTAGCATATGCTATCCTAATCTATATCTGGGTAGCATAGGCTATCCTAATCTATATCTGGGTAGCATATG
CTATCCTAATCTATATCTGGGTAGTATATGCTATCCTAATTTATATCTGGGTAGCATAGGCTATCCTAAT
CTATATCTGGGTAGCATATGCTATCCTAATCTATATCTGGGTAGTATATGCTATCCTAATCTGTATCCGG
GTAGCATATGCTATCCTCATGATAAGCTGTCAAACATGAGAATTTTCTTGAAGACGAAAGGGCCTCGTGA
TACGCCTATTTTTATAGGTTAATGTCATGATAATAATGGTTTCTTAGACGTCAGGTGGCACTTTTCGGGG
AAATGTGCGCGGAACCCCTATTTGTTTATTTTTCTAAATACATTCAAATATGTATCCGCTCATGAGACAA
TAACCCTGATAAATGCTTCAATAATATTGAAAAAGGAAGAGTATGAGTATTCAACATTTCCGTGTCGCCC
TTATTCCCTTTTTTGCGGCATTTTGCCTTCCTGTTTTTGCTCACCCAGAAACGCTGGTGAAAGTAAAAGA
TGCTGAAGATCAGTTGGGTGCACGAGTGGGTTACATCGAACTGGATCTCAACAGCGGTAAGATCCTTGAG
AGTTTTCGCCCCGAAGAACGTTTTCCAATGATGAGCACTTTTAAAGTTCTGCTATGTGGCGCGGTATTAT
CCCGTGTTGACGCCGGGCAAGAGCAACTCGGTCGCCGCATACACTATTCTCAGAATGACTTGGTTGAGTA
CTCACCAGTCACAGAAAAGCATCTTACGGATGGCATGACAGTAAGAGAATTATGCAGTGCTGCCATAACC
ATGAGTGATAACACTGCGGCCAACTTACTTCTGACAACGATCGGAGGACCGAAGGAGCTAACCGCTTTTT
TGCACAACATGGGGGATCATGTAACTCGCCTTGATCGTTGGGAACCGGAGCTGAATGAAGCCATACCAAA
CGACGAGCGTGACACCACGATGCCTGCAGCAATGGCAACAACGTTGCGCAAACTATTAACTGGCGAACTA
CTTACTCTAGCTTCCCGGCAACAATTAATAGACTGGATGGAGGCGGATAAAGTTGCAGGACCACTTCTGC
GCTCGGCCCTTCCGGCTGGCTGGTTTATTGCTGATAAATCTGGAGCCGGTGAGCGTGGGTCTCGCGGTAT
CATTGCAGCACTGGGGCCAGATGGTAAGCCCTCCCGTATCGTAGTTATCTACACGACGGGGAGTCAGGCA
ACTATGGATGAACGAAATAGACAGATCGCTGAGATAGGTGCCTCACTGATTAAGCATTGGTAACTGTCAG
ACCAAGTTTACTCATATATACTTTAGATTGATTTAAAACTTCATTTTTAATTTAAAAGGATCTAGGTGAA
GATCCTTTTTGATAATCTCATGACCAAAATCCCTTAACGTGAGTTTTCGTTCCACTGAGCGTCAGACCCC
GTAGAAAAGATCAAAGGATCTTCTTGAGATCCTTTTTTTCTGCGCGTAATCTGCTGCTTGCAAACAAAAA
AACCACCGCTACCAGCGGTGGTTTGTTTGCCGGATCAAGAGCTACCAACTCTTTTTCCGAAGGTAACTGG
CTTCAGCAGAGCGCAGATACCAAATACTGTTCTTCTAGTGTAGCCGTAGTTAGGCCACCACTTCAAGAAC
TCTGTAGCACCGCCTACATACCTCGCTCTGCTAATCCTGTTACCAGTGGCTGCTGCCAGTGGCGATAAGT
CGTGTCTTACCGGGTTGGACTCAAGACGATAGTTACCGGATAAGGCGCAGCGGTCGGGCTGAACGGGGGG
TTCGTGCACACAGCCCAGCTTGGAGCGAACGACCTACACCGAACTGAGATACCTACAGCGTGAGCTATGA
GAAAGCGCCACGCTTCCCGAAGGGAGAAAGGCGGACAGGTATCCGGTAAGCGGCAGGGTCGGAACAGGAG
AGCGCACGAGGGAGCTTCCAGGGGGAAACGCCTGGTATCTTTATAGTCCTGTCGGGTTTCGCCACCTCTG
ACTTGAGCGTCGATTTTTGTGATGCTCGTCAGGGGGGCGGAGCCTATGGAAAAACGCCAGCAACGCGGCC
TTTTTACGGTTCCTGGCCTTTTGCTGGCCTTTTGCTCACATGTTCTTTCCTGCGTTATCCCCTGATTCTG
TGGATAACCGTATTACCGCCTTTGAGTGAGCTGATACCGCTCGCCGCAGCCGAACGACCGAGCGCAGCGA
GTCAGTGAGCGAGGAAGCGGAAGAGCGCCCAATACGCAAACCGCCTCTCCCCGCGCGTTGGCCGATTCAT
TAATGCAGCTGGCACGACAGGTTTCCCGACTGGAAAGCGGGCAGTGAGCGCAACGCAATTAATGTGAGTT
AGCTCACTCATTAGGCACCCCAGGCTTTACACTTTATGCTTCCGGCTCGTATGTTGTGTGGAATTGTGAG
CGGATAACAATTTCACACAGGAAACAGCTATGACCATGATTACGCCAAGCTCTAGCTAGAGGTCGACCAA
TTCTCATGTTTGACAGCTTATCATCGCAGATCCGGGCAACGTTGTTGCCATTGCTGCAGGCGCAGAACTG
GTAGGTATGGAAGATCTATACATTGAATCAATATTGGCAATTAGCCATATTAGTCATTGGTTATATAGCA
TAAATCAATATTGGCTATTGGCCATTGCATACGTTGTATCTATATCATAATATGTACATTTATATTGGCT
CATGTCCAATATGACCGCCATGTT
Features (pLannotate 1.2.2; 18 found; start..end, strand, type, name):
      1..380     +  enhancer       CMV enhancer: human cytomegalovirus immediate early enhancer
    382..581     +  promoter       CMV promoter: human cytomegalovirus (CMV) immediate early promoter
    649..687     +  misc_feature   Ad SA (fragment): adenovirus major late transcript splice acceptor (Friedrich and Soriano, 1991)
    720..929     -  CDS            PTP (fragment): TERM_ADE02 - Experimental evidence at protein level: Swiss-Prot protein existence level 1. Protein covalently bound to the viral DNA that acts as a primer for viral genomic replication by DNA strand displacement. Assembles on the viral origin of replication in an initiation complex with viral polymerase, DBP, host NFIA and host POU2F1/OCT1. During initiation, the polymerase covalently couples the first dCTP with Ser- 580 of pTP. The terminal protein stimulates the template activity over 20 fold compared to protein-free templates. Neo-synthesized viral genomes are linked to two preterminal prot
    960..1049    +  intron         chimeric intron (fragment): chimera between introns from adenovirus and immunoglobulin heavy chain genes
   1068..1114    +  CDS            IgH signal sequence (fragment): signal sequence from the mouse immunoglobulin heavy chain variable region
   5050..5066    +  CDS            Gem1 (1-110) (fragment): degron consisting of residues 1-110 of human Geminin (Zielke and Edgar, 2015)
   5331..5386    +  polyA_signal   β-globin poly(A) signal: rabbit β-globin polyadenylation signal (Gil and Proudfoot, 1987)
   5900..7581    -  rep_origin     oriP (fragment): Epstein-Barr virus oriP replication origin (Yates et al., 2000)
   7708..7812    +  promoter       AmpR promoter: bla
   7813..8673    +  CDS            AmpR: β-lactamase; bla; confers resistance to ampicillin, carbenicillin, and related antibiotics
   8844..9432    +  rep_origin     ori: high-copy-number ColE1/pMB1/pBR322/pUC origin of replication
   9615..9707    +  CDS            lacI (fragment): lac repressor; lacI; The lac repressor binds to the lac operator to inhibit transcription in E. coli. This inhibition can be relieved by adding lactose or isopropyl-β-D-thiogalactopyranoside (IPTG).
   9720..9741    +  protein_bind   CAP binding site: CAP binding activates transcription in the presence of cAMP. E. coli catabolite activator protein
   9756..9786    +  promoter       lac promoter: promoter for the E. coli lac operon
   9794..9810    +  protein_bind   lac operator: The lac repressor binds to the lac operator to inhibit transcription in E. coli. This inhibition can be relieved by adding lactose or isopropyl-β-D-thiogalactopyranoside (IPTG). lac repressor encoded by lacI
   9880..9896    +  promoter       tet promoter (fragment): E. coli promoter for tetracycline efflux protein gene
   9906..9931    -  CDS            bla(M) (fragment): β-lactamase lacking the signal sequence; bla(M); allows cytosolic expression of β-lactamase
