[The description below was written by a language model from this plasmid's Addgene catalogue record and pLannotate feature annotations shown in this document.]
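Description:
D35_Ld_292300 is a mammalian expression plasmid built on the pTT3 backbone, designed to produce the ectodomain of a Leishmania donovani protein as a soluble, secreted recombinant protein in mammalian cells. The insert (about 4 kb) encodes a conserved hypothetical protein, LDPBK_292300. It is not itself annotated in the feature table, but it presumably occupies the large unannotated stretch between the signal sequence and the polyadenylation signal. In bacteria the plasmid is maintained at high copy through a ColE1/pUC-type origin and selected with ampicillin via the β-lactamase gene. Remnants of lac regulatory elements are also present in the backbone.

Expression is driven by the human CMV immediate early enhancer and promoter. These are followed by adenovirus-derived leader and splice elements and a fragment of a chimeric intron, an arrangement that typically boosts transcript processing and translation. The short antisense "PTP" hit most likely reflects this adenoviral leader region rather than a functional coding sequence. A mouse immunoglobulin heavy chain signal sequence lies just upstream of the insert and directs the ectodomain into the secretory pathway. The record lists a C-terminal biotinylation sequence and His tag, which would allow enzymatic biotinylation for capture on streptavidin and purification by metal affinity, though neither tag is annotated. The tiny Geminin match near the 3′ end of the cassette is probably spurious. Transcripts terminate at a rabbit β-globin poly(A) signal. An Epstein-Barr virus oriP fragment permits episomal retention in cells expressing EBNA1, which supports high-yield transient expression. The plasmid belongs to a collection of L. donovani cell surface and secreted proteins assembled in a systematic study of genes needed for parasite growth and infection.
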