Addgene plasmid #135849: D35_Ld_292300
Purpose: Expression of Leishmania donovani ectodomain in mammalian cells
Depositing lab: Gavin Wright. Depositing organization: Wellcome Sanger Institute. Publication: Systematic identification of genes encoding cell surface and secreted proteins that are essential for in vitro growth and infection in Leishmania donovani. Roberts AJ, Ong HB, Clare S, Brandt C, Harcourt K, Franssen SU, Cotton JA, Muller-Sienerth N, Wright GJ. PLoS Pathog. 2022 Feb 24;18(2):e1010364. doi: 10.1371/journal.ppat.1010364. eCollection 2022 Feb. PubMed 35202447.
Backbone
  Vector backbone: pTT3
  Backbone manufacturer: Yves Durocher, NRC
  Backbone size w/o insert (bp): 6132
  Vector type: Mammalian Expression
Growth in bacteria
  Bacterial resistance: Ampicillin, 100 μg/mL
  Growth temperature: 37°C
  Growth strain: DH5alpha
  Copy number: High Copy
Gene/Insert
  Gene/Insert name: hypothetical protein, conserved (alt name: LDPBK_292300)
  Species: Leishmania donovani
  Insert size (bp): 3972
  Tag / fusion protein: biotinylation sequence and His tag (C terminal on insert)
  Cloning method: Unknown
Terms and licenses: Academic/Nonprofit Terms; Industry Terms: Not Available to Industry
How to cite: D35_Ld_292300 was a gift from Gavin Wright (Addgene plasmid # 135849 ; http://n2t.net/addgene:135849 ; RRID:Addgene_135849)
